>Addgene plasmid #132159 | pDONR221_SLC6A11 | addgene full sequence | sequence record 260447 | Addgene NGS Result
CTTTCCTGCGTTATCCCCTGATTCTGTGGATAACCGTATTACCGCCTTTGAGTGAGCTGATACCGCTCGC
CGCAGCCGAACGACCGAGCGCAGCGAGTCAGTGAGCGAGGAAGCGGAAGAGCGCCCAATACGCAAACCGC
CTCTCCCCGCGCGTTGGCCGATTCATTAATGCAGCTGGCACGACAGGTTTCCCGACTGGAAAGCGGGCAG
TGAGCGCAACGCAATTAATACGCGTACCGCTAGCCAGGAAGAGTTTGTAGAAACGCAAAAAGGCCATCCG
TCAGGATGGCCTTCTGCTTAGTTTGATGCCTGGCAGTTTATGGCGGGCGTCCTGCCCGCCACCCTCCGGG
CCGTTGCTTCACAACGTTCAAATCCGCTCCCGGCGGATTTGTCCTACTCAGGAGAGCGTTCACCGACAAA
CAACAGATAAAACGAAAGGCCCAGTCTTCCGACTGAGCCTTTCGTTTTATTTGATGCCTGGCAGTTCCCT
ACTCTCGCGTTAACGCTAGCATGGATGTTTTCCCAGTCACGACGTTGTAAAACGACGGCCAGTCTTAAGC
TCGGGCCCCAAATAATGATTTTATTTTGACTGATAGTGACCTGTTCGTTGCAACACATTGATGAGCAATG
CTTTTTTATAATGCCAACTTTGTACAAAAAAGCAGGCTCCACC
[1896 nt withheld, positions 674-2569]
GACCCAGCTTTCTTGTACAAAGTTGGCATTATAAGAAAGCATTGCTTATCAATTTGTTGCAACGAACAGG
TCACTATCAGTCAAAATAAAATCATTATTTGCCATCCAGCTGATATCCCCTATAGTGAGTCGTATTACAT
GGTCATAGCTGTTTCCTGGCAGCTCTGGCCCGTGTCTCAAAATCTCTGATGTTACATTGCACAAGATAAA
AATATATCATCATGAACAATAAAACTGTCTGCTTACATAAACAGTAATACAAGGGGTGTTATGAGCCATA
TTCAACGGGAAACGTCGAGGCCGCGATTAAATTCCAACATGGATGCTGATTTATATGGGTATAAATGGGC
TCGCGATAATGTCGGGCAATCAGGTGCGACAATCTATCGCTTGTATGGGAAGCCCGATGCGCCAGAGTTG
TTTCTGAAACATGGCAAAGGTAGCGTTGCCAATGATGTTACAGATGAGATGGTCAGACTAAACTGGCTGA
CGGAATTTATGCCTCTTCCGACCATCAAGCATTTTATCCGTACTCCTGATGATGCATGGTTACTCACCAC
TGCGATCCCCGGAAAAACAGCATTCCAGGTATTAGAAGAATATCCTGATTCAGGTGAAAATATTGTTGAT
GCGCTGGCAGTGTTCCTGCGCCGGTTGCATTCGATTCCTGTTTGTAATTGTCCTTTTAACAGCGATCGCG
TATTTCGTCTCGCTCAGGCGCAATCACGAATGAATAACGGTTTGGTTGATGCGAGTGATTTTGATGACGA
GCGTAATGGCTGGCCTGTTGAACAAGTCTGGAAAGAAATGCATAAACTTTTGCCATTCTCACCGGATTCA
GTCGTCACTCATGGTGATTTCTCACTTGATAACCTTATTTTTGACGAGGGGAAATTAATAGGTTGTATTG
ATGTTGGACGAGTCGGAATCGCAGACCGATACCAGGATCTTGCCATCCTATGGAACTGCCTCGGTGAGTT
TTCTCCTTCATTACAGAAACGGCTTTTTCAAAAATATGGTATTGATAATCCTGATATGAATAAATTGCAG
TTTCATTTGATGCTCGATGAGTTTTTCTAATCAGAATTGGTTAATTGGTTGTAACACTGGCAGAGCATTA
CGCTGACTTGACGGGACGGCGCAAGCTCATGACCAAAATCCCTTAACGTGAGTTACGCGTCGTTCCACTG
AGCGTCAGACCCCGTAGAAAAGATCAAAGGATCTTCTTGAGATCCTTTTTTTCTGCGCGTAATCTGCTGC
TTGCAAACAAAAAAACCACCGCTACCAGCGGTGGTTTGTTTGCCGGATCAAGAGCTACCAACTCTTTTTC
CGAAGGTAACTGGCTTCAGCAGAGCGCAGATACCAAATACTGTTCTTCTAGTGTAGCCGTAGTTAGGCCA
CCACTTCAAGAACTCTGTAGCACCGCCTACATACCTCGCTCTGCTAATCCTGTTACCAGTGGCTGCTGCC
AGTGGCGATAAGTCGTGTCTTACCGGGTTGGACTCAAGACGATAGTTACCGGATAAGGCGCAGCGGTCGG
GCTGAACGGGGGGTTCGTGCACACAGCCCAGCTTGGAGCGAACGACCTACACCGAACTGAGATACCTACA
GCGTGAGCTATGAGAAAGCGCCACGCTTCCCGAAGGGAGAAAGGCGGACAGGTATCCGGTAAGCGGCAGG
GTCGGAACAGGAGAGCGCACGAGGGAGCTTCCAGGGGGAAACGCCTGGTATCTTTATAGTCCTGTCGGGT
TTCGCCACCTCTGACTTGAGCGTCGATTTTTGTGATGCTCGTCAGGGGGGCGGAGCCTATGGAAAAACGC
CAGCAACGCGGCCTTTTTACGGTTCCTGGCCTTTTGCTGGCCTTTTGCTCACATGTT
Features (pLannotate 1.2.2; 10 found; start..end, strand, type, name):
    121..213     +  CDS            lacI (fragment): lac repressor; lacI; The lac repressor binds to the lac operator to inhibit transcription in E. coli. This inhibition can be relieved by adding lactose or isopropyl-β-D-thiogalactopyranoside (IPTG).
    268..295     -  terminator     rrnB T2 terminator: transcription terminator T2 from the E. coli rrnB gene
    427..470     +  terminator     rrnB T1 terminator: Escherichia coli rrnB; transcription terminator T1 from the E. coli rrnB gene
    517..553     -  CDS            lacZα (fragment): LacZα fragment of β-galactosidase; lacZ fragment
    569..668     +  protein_bind   attL1: mutant version of attL; recombination site for the Gateway® LR reaction LR Clonase™
    674..2569    +  CDS            SLC6A11 (sequence withheld): S6A11_HUMAN - Also known as GABT3, GAT3. Experimental evidence at transcript level: Swiss-Prot protein existence level 2. Terminates the action of GABA by its high affinity sodium- dependent reuptake into presynaptic terminals. From Homo sapiens (Human).
   2571..2670    -  protein_bind   attL2: mutant version of attL; recombination site for the Gateway® LR reaction LR Clonase™
   2688..2706    -  promoter       T7 promoter: promoter for bacteriophage T7 RNA polymerase
   2840..3649    +  CDS            KanR: aminoglycoside phosphotransferase; aph(3')-Ia; confers resistance to kanamycin in bacteria or G418 (Geneticin®) in eukaryotes
   3796..4384    +  rep_origin     ori: high-copy-number ColE1/pMB1/pBR322/pUC origin of replication
