[The description below was written by a language model from this plasmid's Addgene catalogue record and pLannotate feature annotations shown in this document.]
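Description:
pDONR221_SLC6A11 is a Gateway entry clone built on the commercial pDONR221 backbone, carrying a codon-optimized open reading frame for human SLC6A11 (also known as GAT3), a sodium-dependent GABA transporter that terminates GABA signalling by high-affinity reuptake. The sequenced plasmid is about 4.4 kb, with an insert of roughly 1.9 kb. It is maintained in E. coli through a high-copy ColE1/pUC-type origin of replication and selected with kanamycin via an aminoglycoside phosphotransferase (KanR) gene.

The SLC6A11 coding sequence sits between attL1 and attL2 recombination sites, the configuration produced after a BP reaction into a donor vector. These sites allow directional transfer of the ORF by an LR Clonase reaction into any attR-containing destination vector, which then supplies the promoter, tags and selection markers needed for expression. Although the catalogue lists the vector type as mammalian expression, the feature table shows no eukaryotic promoter or polyadenylation signal driving the insert, so the plasmid itself serves as a shuttle rather than an expression construct. Upstream of attL1 lie the rrnB T1 and T2 transcription terminators, which insulate the insert from read-through transcription in bacteria. A T7 promoter lies just beyond attL2 on the opposite strand, oriented towards the insert. Short lacI and lacZα fragments are backbone remnants with no evident function. M13 forward and reverse priming sites flank the cassette for sequence verification. The clone belongs to a large consortium collection of solute carrier ORFs intended for subcloning into custom expression vectors to study SLC transporters in the context of drug discovery.
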