Addgene plasmid #132159: pDONR221_SLC6A11
Purpose: Gateway entry clone with codon-optimized ORF sequence for subcloning into custom expression vectors
Depositing lab: RESOLUTE Consortium & Giulio Superti-Furga. Depositing organization: CeMM Research Center for Molecular Medicine. Publication: The RESOLUTE consortium: unlocking SLC transporters for drug discovery. Superti-Furga G, Lackner D, Wiedmer T, Ingles-Prieto A, Barbosa B, Girardi E, Goldmann U, Gurtl B, Klavins K, Klimek C, Lindinger S, Lineiro-Retes E, Muller AC, Onstein S, Redinger G, Reil D, Sedlyarov V, Wolf G, Crawford M, Everley R, ... Steppan CM. Nat Rev Drug Discov. 2020 Jul;19(7):429-430. doi: 10.1038/d41573-020-00056-6. PubMed 32265506.
Backbone
  Vector backbone: pDONR221
  Backbone manufacturer: Thermo Fisher Scientific
  Backbone size w/o insert (bp): 2550
  Vector type: Mammalian Expression
Growth in bacteria
  Bacterial resistance: Kanamycin, 50 μg/mL
  Growth temperature: 37°C
  Growth strain: Stbl3
  Copy number: High Copy
Gene/Insert
  Gene/Insert name: SLC6A11 (alt name: GAT3)
  Species: H. sapiens (human)
  Insert size (bp): 1896
  Entrez Gene: SLC6A11 (a.k.a. GAT-3, GAT3, GAT4)
  Cloning method: Gateway Cloning
  Sequencing primers: 5′ M13-fwd; 3′ M13-rev
Terms and licenses: Academic/Nonprofit Terms; Industry Terms
Depositor comments: For more information on the full Resolute plasmid collection, please see www.addgene.org/depositor-collections/re-solute/. Please provide your feedback on this plasmid to the RESOLUTE consortium by filling out their RESOLUTE repository feedback form: https://forms.office.com/Pages/ResponsePage.aspx?id=0e05yklzmkS7rjFGQL4N7z4feCLQvEJAmVcOCM_u885UN1JJRko0Ukg4TVQwNTZLOUxPQVJWT1NHUCQlQCN0PWcu
How to cite: pDONR221_SLC6A11 was a gift from RESOLUTE Consortium & Giulio Superti-Furga (Addgene plasmid # 132159 ; http://n2t.net/addgene:132159 ; RRID:Addgene_132159)
