>Addgene plasmid #132159 | pDONR221_SLC6A11 | depositor partial sequence | sequence record 253718 | Codon-optimized ORF of SLC6A11
[1896 nt withheld, positions 1-1896]
